Addgene plasmid #222569: pPB-cT3G-cERP2-UBB
Purpose: PiggyBac transposon plasmid for doxycycline inducible expression of UBB
Depositing lab: George Church. Depositing organization: Harvard Medical School. Publication: Induction of Meiosis from Human Pluripotent Stem Cells. Pierson Smela M, Adams J, Ma C, Breimann L, Widocki U, Shioda T, Church GM. bioRxiv 2024.05.31.596483 10.1101/2024.05.31.596483.
Backbone
  Vector backbone: pPB-cT3G-cERP2
  Vector type: Mammalian Expression
  Selectable markers: Puromycin
Growth in bacteria
  Bacterial resistance: Ampicillin, 100 μg/mL
  Growth temperature: 37°C
  Growth strain: DH5alpha
  Copy number: High Copy
Gene/Insert
  Gene/Insert name: UBB
  Species: H. sapiens (human)
  Entrez Gene: UBB (a.k.a. HEL-S-50)
  Cloning method: Gateway Cloning
Terms and licenses: Academic/Nonprofit Terms; Industry Terms: Not Available to Industry
Depositor comments: Please visit https://doi.org/10.1101/2024.05.31.596483 for bioRxiv preprint.
How to cite: pPB-cT3G-cERP2-UBB was a gift from George Church (Addgene plasmid # 222569 ; http://n2t.net/addgene:222569 ; RRID:Addgene_222569)
