[The description below was written by a language model from this plasmid's Addgene catalogue record and pLannotate feature annotations shown in this document.]
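Description:
pPB-cT3G-cERP2-UBB is a mammalian expression plasmid built on the pPB-cT3G-cERP2 backbone and designed as a PiggyBac transposon donor for doxycycline-inducible expression of human UBB, the polyubiquitin precursor gene. It is propagated in E. coli as a high-copy plasmid through a ColE1/pUC-type origin and selected with ampicillin via the β-lactamase gene. The sequenced record is about 6.7 kb. The automated annotation does not call out the PiggyBac terminal repeats, so their positions cannot be read from the feature table, although the catalogue entry identifies the plasmid as a transposon vector.

The payload consists of two divergently arranged expression units. In one, a third-generation Tet-responsive promoter (annotated as TRE3G and tight TRE fragments) drives the UBB coding sequence. UBB was introduced by Gateway cloning and is flanked by attB1 and attB2 sites, with an SV40 polyadenylation signal downstream. A short match to an HA tag lies just after attB2, but the record does not indicate whether it is fused in frame to UBB. In the other unit, on the opposite strand, an EF-1α core promoter drives a reverse tetracycline transactivator (annotated as an rtTA3 fragment with VP16-derived activation repeats), followed by the puromycin N-acetyltransferase gene and a second SV40 poly(A) signal. How these two coding sequences are linked is not annotated. This makes an all-in-one Tet-On system: stably integrated cells are selected with puromycin, and doxycycline allows the transactivator to bind the TRE promoter and switch on UBB. Several small hits (SNR52 promoter, gRNA scaffold, lacI, rop and lacZα fragments) are probably backbone remnants or spurious matches. The associated work concerns induction of meiosis from human pluripotent stem cells, which suggests the plasmid was used to test inducible factors in that setting.
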