Features (pLannotate 1.2.2; 26 found; start..end, strand, type, name):
      9..257     +  promoter       TRE3GV promoter (fragment): 3rd-generation Tet-responsive promoter that can be activated by binding of Tet-On® 3G, optimized for retroviral and lentiviral vectors
    264..305     +  promoter       tight TRE promoter (fragment): Tet-responsive promoter PTight, consisting of seven tet operator sequences followed by the minimal CMV promoter
    386..410     +  protein_bind   attB1: mutant version of attB; recombination site for the Gateway® BP reaction BP Clonase™
    419..1105    +  CDS            UBB: UBB_HUMAN - Experimental evidence at protein level: Swiss-Prot protein existence level 1. [Ubiquitin]: Exists either covalently attached to another protein, or free (unanchored). When covalently bound, it is conjugated to target proteins via an isopeptide bond either as a monomer (monoubiquitin), a polymer linked via different Lys residues of the ubiquitin (polyubiquitin chains) or a linear polymer linked via the initiator Met of the ubiquitin (linear polyubiquitin chains). Polyubiquitin chains, when attached to a target protein, have different functions depending on the Lys residue of the ubi
   1110..1134    -  protein_bind   attB2: mutant version of attB; recombination site for the Gateway® BP reaction BP Clonase™
   1136..1164    +  CDS            3xHA (fragment): three tandem HA epitope tags
   1202..1224    +  promoter       SNR52 promoter (fragment): promoter for the S. cerevisiae small nucleolar RNA gene SNR52
   1245..1268    +  misc_RNA       gRNA scaffold (fragment): guide RNA scaffold for the Streptococcus pyogenes CRISPR/Cas9 system
   1329..1463    -  polyA_signal   SV40 poly(A) signal: SV40 polyadenylation signal
   1776..1933    +  CDS            lacZα (fragment): LacZα fragment of β-galactosidase; lacZ fragment
   1939..2038    -  misc_feature   bom (fragment): basis of mobility region from pBR322
   2142..2177    -  CDS            rop (fragment): Rop protein, which maintains plasmids at low copy number; rop
   2273..2377    +  promoter       AmpR promoter: bla
   2378..3238    +  CDS            AmpR: β-lactamase; bla; confers resistance to ampicillin, carbenicillin, and related antibiotics
   3409..3997    +  rep_origin     ori: high-copy-number ColE1/pMB1/pBR322/pUC origin of replication
   4180..4272    +  CDS            lacI (fragment): lac repressor; lacI; The lac repressor binds to the lac operator to inhibit transcription in E. coli. This inhibition can be relieved by adding lactose or isopropyl-β-D-thiogalactopyranoside (IPTG).
   4278..4361    +  CDS            lacI (fragment): lac repressor; lacI; The lac repressor binds to the lac operator to inhibit transcription in E. coli. This inhibition can be relieved by adding lactose or isopropyl-β-D-thiogalactopyranoside (IPTG).
   4374..4395    +  protein_bind   CAP binding site: CAP binding activates transcription in the presence of cAMP. E. coli catabolite activator protein
   4410..4440    +  promoter       lac promoter: promoter for the E. coli lac operon
   4448..4464    +  protein_bind   lac operator: The lac repressor binds to the lac operator to inhibit transcription in E. coli. This inhibition can be relieved by adding lactose or isopropyl-β-D-thiogalactopyranoside (IPTG). lac repressor encoded by lacI
   4752..4833    -  polyA_signal   SV40 poly(A) signal: SV40 polyadenylation signal
   4856..4939    -  CDS            large T antigen (fragment): large T antigen from SV40 (simian virus 40)
   4953..5549    -  CDS            pac: PUAC_STRAD - Protein predicted: Swiss-Prot protein existence level 4. Detoxification of puromycin. From Streptomyces alboniger.
   5622..5732    -  CDS            VP48: 3 tandem repeats of the minimal activation domain of herpes simplex virus VP16 (Cheng et al., 2013)
   5662..6359    -  CDS            rtTA3 (fragment): reverse tetracycline transactivator 3 activates expression from Tet-responsive promoters in the presence of doxycycline
   6412..6623    -  promoter       EF-1α core promoter: core promoter for human elongation factor EF-1α
>Addgene plasmid #222569 | pPB-cT3G-cERP2-UBB | addgene full sequence | sequence record 437996 | Addgene NGS Result
ATCACCTCGAGTTTACTCCCTATCAGTGATAGAGAACGTATGAAGAGTTTACTCCCTATCAGTGATAGAG
AACGTATGCAGACTTTACTCCCTATCAGTGATAGAGAACGTATAAGGAGTTTACTCCCTATCAGTGATAG
AGAACGTATGACCAGTTTACTCCCTATCAGTGATAGAGAACGTATCTACAGTTTACTCCCTATCAGTGAT
AGAGAACGTATATCCAGTTTACTCCCTATCAGTGATAGAGAACGTATAAGCTTGCCTATATAAGCAGAGC
TCGTTTAGTGAACCGTCAGATCGCCTGGAGACGCCATCCACGCTGTTTTGACCTCCATAGAAGACACCGG
GACCGATCCAGCCTCCGCGGTGGCGGCATCGGTACACAAGTTTGTACAAAAAAGCAGGCTTAGCCACCAT
GCAGATCTTCGTGAAAACCCTTACCGGCAAGACCATCACCCTTGAGGTGGAGCCCAGTGACACCATCGAA
AATGTGAAGGCCAAGATCCAGGATAAGGAAGGCATTCCCCCCGACCAGCAGAGGCTCATCTTTGCAGGCA
AGCAGCTGGAAGATGGCCGTACTCTTTCTGACTACAACATTCAGAAGGAGTCGACCCTGCACCTGGTCCT
GCGTCTGAGAGGTGGTATGCAGATCTTCGTGAAGACCCTGACCGGCAAGACCATCACCCTGGAAGTGGAG
CCCAGTGACACCATCGAAAATGTGAAGGCCAAGATCCAGGATAAAGAAGGCATCCCTCCCGACCAGCAGA
GGCTCATCTTTGCAGGCAAGCAGCTGGAAGATGGCCGCACTCTTTCTGACTACAACATCCAGAAGGAGTC
GACCCTGCACCTGGTCCTGCGTCTGAGAGGTGGTATGCAGATCTTCGTGAAGACCCTGACCGGCAAGACC
ATCACTCTGGAGGTGGAGCCCAGTGACACCATCGAAAATGTGAAGGCCAAGATCCAAGATAAAGAAGGCA
TCCCCCCCGACCAGCAGAGGCTCATCTTTGCAGGCAAGCAGCTGGAAGATGGCCGCACTCTTTCTGACTA
CAACATCCAGAAAGAGTCGACCCTGCACCTGGTCCTGCGCCTGAGGGGTGGCTGTTAATACCCAGCTTTC
TTGTACAAAGTGGTATACCCATACGATGTTCCAGATTACGCTTAGTAATGAGAAATACTCAGAAGATGTC
ACTCACCATAGTCCGCAGTGAAAGATAAATGATCTGAATCACAGAAGAATACTCGTTTTAGAGCTAGAAA
TAGCAAGTAGGCCACTGAGCAAGAACTATGAATGAGATCTTTAGACATATTGCGGCCGCTTTCTCCGCGA
TCCAGACATGATAAGATACATTGATGAGTTTGGACAAACCAAAACTAGAATGCAGTGAAAAAAATGCCTT
ATTTGTGAAATTTGTGATGCTATTGCCTTATTTGTAACCATTATAAGCTGCAATAAACAAGTTATCTATA
ACAAGAAAATATATATATAATAAGTTATCACGTAAGTAGAACATGAAATAACAATATAATTATCGTATGA
GTTAAATCTTAAAAGTCACGTAAAAGATAATCATGCGTCATTTTGACTCACGCGGTCGTTATAGTTCAAA
ATCAGTGACACTTACCGCATTGACAAGCACGCCTCACGGGAGCTCCAAGCGGCGACTGAGATGTCCTAAA
TGCACAGCGACGGATTCGCGCTATTTAGAAAGAGAGAGCAATATTTCAAGAATGCATGCGTCAATTTTAC
GCAGACTATCTTTCTAGGGTTAAGAATTCACTGGCCGTCGTTTTACAACGTCGTGACTGGGAAAACCCTG
GCGTTACCCAACTTAATCGCCTTGCAGCACATCCCCCTTTCGCCAGCTGGCGTAATAGCGAAGAGGCCCG
CACCGATCGCCCTTCCCAACAGTTGCGCAGCCTGAATGGCGAATGGCGCCTGATGCGGTATTTTCTCCTT
ACGCATCTGTGCGGTATTTCACACCGCATATGGTGCACTCTCAGTACAATCTGCTCTGATGCCGCATAGT
TAAGCCAGCCCCGACACCCGCCAACACCCGCTGACGCGCCCTGACGGGCTTGTCTGCTCCCGGCATCCGC
TTACAGACAAGCTGTGACCATGTCTCCGGGAGCTGCATGTGTCAGAGGTTTTCACCGTCATCACCGAAAC
ACGCGAGTTCGAAAGGGCCTCGTGATACGCCTATTTTTATAGGTTAATGTCATGATAATAATGGTTTCTT
AGACGTCAGGTGGCACTTTTCGGGGAAATGTGCGCGGAACCCCTATTTGTTTATTTTTCTAAATACATTC
AAATATGTATCCGCTCATGAGACAATAACCCTGATAAATGCTTCAATAATATTGAAAAAGGAAGAGTATG
AGTATTCAACATTTCCGTGTCGCCCTTATTCCCTTTTTTGCGGCATTTTGCCTTCCTGTTTTTGCTCACC
CAGAAACGCTGGTGAAAGTAAAAGATGCTGAAGATCAGTTGGGTGCACGAGTGGGTTACATCGAACTGGA
TCTCAACAGCGGTAAGATCCTTGAGAGTTTTCGCCCCGAAGAACGTTTTCCAATGATGAGCACTTTTAAA
GTTCTGCTATGTGGCGCGGTATTATCCCGTATTGACGCCGGGCAAGAGCAACTCGGTCGCCGCATACACT
ATTCTCAGAATGACTTGGTTGAGTACTCACCAGTCACAGAAAAGCATCTTACGGATGGCATGACAGTAAG
AGAATTATGCAGTGCTGCCATAACCATGAGTGATAACACTGCGGCCAACTTACTTCTGACAACGATCGGA
GGACCGAAGGAGCTAACCGCTTTTTTGCACAACATGGGGGATCATGTAACTCGCCTTGATCGTTGGGAAC
CGGAGCTGAATGAAGCCATACCAAACGACGAGCGTGACACCACGATGCCTGTAGCAATGGCAACAACGTT
GCGCAAACTATTAACTGGCGAACTACTTACTCTAGCTTCCCGGCAACAATTAATAGACTGGATGGAGGCG
GATAAAGTTGCAGGACCACTTCTGCGCTCGGCCCTTCCGGCTGGCTGGTTTATTGCTGATAAATCTGGAG
CCGGTGAGCGTGGTTCACGCGGTATCATTGCAGCACTGGGGCCAGATGGTAAGCCCTCCCGTATCGTAGT
TATCTACACGACGGGGAGTCAGGCAACTATGGATGAACGAAATAGACAGATCGCTGAGATAGGTGCCTCA
CTGATTAAGCATTGGTAACTGTCAGACCAAGTTTACTCATATATACTTTAGATTGATTTAAAACTTCATT
TTTAATTTAAAAGGATCTAGGTGAAGATCCTTTTTGATAATCTCATGACCAAAATCCCTTAACGTGAGTT
TTCGTTCCACTGAGCGTCAGACCCCGTAGAAAAGATCAAAGGATCTTCTTGAGATCCTTTTTTTCTGCGC
GTAATCTGCTGCTTGCAAACAAAAAAACCACCGCTACCAGCGGTGGTTTGTTTGCCGGATCAAGAGCTAC
CAACTCTTTTTCCGAAGGTAACTGGCTTCAGCAGAGCGCAGATACCAAATACTGTTCTTCTAGTGTAGCC
GTAGTTAGGCCACCACTTCAAGAACTCTGTAGCACCGCCTACATACCTCGCTCTGCTAATCCTGTTACCA
GTGGCTGCTGCCAGTGGCGATAAGTCGTGTCTTACCGGGTTGGACTCAAGACGATAGTTACCGGATAAGG
CGCAGCGGTCGGGCTGAACGGGGGGTTCGTGCACACAGCCCAGCTTGGAGCGAACGACCTACACCGAACT
GAGATACCTACAGCGTGAGCTATGAGAAAGCGCCACGCTTCCCGAAGGGAGAAAGGCGGACAGGTATCCG
GTAAGCGGCAGGGTCGGAACAGGAGAGCGCACGAGGGAGCTTCCAGGGGGAAACGCCTGGTATCTTTATA
GTCCTGTCGGGTTTCGCCACCTCTGACTTGAGCGTCGATTTTTGTGATGCTCGTCAGGGGGGCGGAGCCT
ATGGAAAAACGCCAGCAACGCGGCCTTTTTACGGTTCCTGGCCTTTTGCTGGCCTTTTGCTCACATGTTC
TTTCCTGCGTTATCCCCTGATTCTGTGGATAACCGTATTACCGCCTTTGAGTGAGCTGATACCGCTCGCC
GCAGCCGAACGACCGAGCGCAGCGAGTCAGTGAGCGAGGAAGCGGAWGAGCGCCCAATACGCAAACCGCC
TCTCMCCGCGCGTTGGCCGATTCATTAATGCAGCTGGCACGACAGGTTTCCCGACTGGAAAGCGGGCAGT
GAGCGCAACGCAAACCGCCTCTCCCCGCGCGTTGGCCGATTCATTAATGCAGCTGGCACGACAGGTTTCC
CGACTGGAAAGCGGGCAGTGAGCGCAACGCAATTAATGTGAGTTAGCTCACTCATTAGGCACCCCAGGCT
TTACACTTTATGCTTCCGGCTCGTATGTTGTGTGGAATTGTGAGCGGATAACAATTTCACACAGGAAACA
GCTATGACCATGATTACGCCAAGGTCGACTTAACCCTAGAAAGATAATCATATTGTGACGTACGTTAAAG
ATAATCATGCGTAAAATTGACGCATGTGTTTTATCGGTCTGTATATCGAGGTTTATTTATTAATTTGAAT
AGATATTAAGTTTTATTATATTTACACTTACATACTAATAATAAATTCAACAAACAATTTATTTATGTTT
ATTTATTTATTAAAAAAAAACAAAAACTCAAAATTTCTTCTATAAAGTAACAAAACTTTTAGCAGTGAAA
AAAATGCTTTATTTGTGAAATTTGTGATGCTATTGCTTTATTTGTAACCATTATAAGCTGCAATAAACAA
GTTAACAACAACAATTGCATTCATTTTATGTTTCAGGTTCAGGGGGAGGTGTGGGAGGTTTTTTAAAGCA
AGTAAAACCTCTACAAATGTGGTATGGCTGATTATGATCCTCTGGAGATTCATGCGCCAGGTTTTCTGGT
CATGCACCACGTTCGTGGGCCCTCAGGAACCTCCACGTCAGCGGTAACTGTGAAGCCCAGTCGCTCGTAA
AAAGGAAGATTCCGGGGAGCACTGGTTTCGAGGAACGCCGGCACGCCAGCCCGTTCCGCGGCCTCAACAC
CAGGAAGAACGACAGCGCTTCCCAAACCTTTACCTTGGTGATCTGGGCTGACACCGACAGTGGCAAGAAA
CCACGCAGGCTCCTTTGGTCTATGAGGAGCCAGCAAGCCCTCCATTTGCTGTTGTGCCGCCAACCTACTC
CCTGACAGCTCGGCCATCCGCGGACCTATTTCCGCGAACACTGCGCCGGCTTCGACGCTTTCCGGAGTAG
TCCAGACCGCAACTGCGGCACCATCGTCCGCAACCCAAACTTTACCAATGTCCAGACCCACGCGCGTAAG
AAACAGCTCTTGCAACTCAGTTACCCTCTCTATGTGTCTGTCCGGATCTACGGTATGGCGGGTCGCTGGA
TAATCTGCAAATGCTGCGGCAAGTGTTCGGACAGCCCGTGGTACATCGTCACGGGTAGCGAGCCTAACAG
TGGGCTTATATTCCGTCATGGGGCCGGGGTTCTCCTCCACGTCGCCGGCCTGCTTCAGCAGGCTGAAGTT
GGTGGCGCCGCTGCCCCCGGGGAGCATGTCAAGGTCAAAATCGTCAAGAGCGTCAGCAGGCAGCATATCA
AGGTCAAAGTCGTCAAGGGCATCGGCTGGGAGCATGTCTAAGTCAAAATCGTCAAGGGCGTCGGTCGGCC
CGCCGCTTTCGCACTTTAGCTGTTTCTCCAGGCCACATATGATTAGTTCCAGGCCGAAAAGGAAGGCAGG
TTCGGCTCCCTGCCGGTCGAACAGCTCAATTGCTTGTTTCAGAAGTGGGGGCATAGAATCGGTGGTAGGT
GTCTCTCTTTCCTCTTTTGCTACTTGATGCTCCTGTTCCTCCAATACGCAGCCCAGTGTAAAGTGGCCCA
CGGCGGACAGAGCGTACAGTGCGTTCTCCAGGGAGAAGCCTTGCTGACACAGGAACGCGAGCTGATTTTC
CAGGGTTTCGTACTGTTTCTCTGTTGGGCGGGTGCCGAGATGCACTTTAGCCCCGTCGCGATGTGAGAGG
AGAGCACAGCGGTATGACTTGGCGTTGTTCCGCAGAAAGTCTTGCCATGACTCGCCTTCCAGGGGGCAGG
AGTGGGTATGATGCCTGTCCAGCATCTCGATTGGCAGGGCATCGAGCAGGGCCCGCTTGTTCTTCACGTG
CCAGTACAGGGTAGGCTGCTCAACTCCCAGCTTTTGAGCGAGTTTCCTTGTCGTCAGGCCTTCGATACCG
ACTCCATTGAGTAATTCCAGAGCAGAGTTTATGACTTTGCTCTTGTCCAGTCTAGACATCTTATCGTCAT
CGTCTTTGTAATCCATGGTGGCGGATCCCGCGTCACGACACCTGTGTTCTGGCGGCAAACCCGTTGCGAA
AAAGAACGTTCACGGCGACTACTGCACTTATATACGGTTCTCCCCCACCCTCGGGAAAAAGGCGGAGCCA
GTACACGACATCACTTTCCCAGTTTACCCCGCGCCACCTTCTCTAGGCACCGGTTCAATTGCCGACCCCT
CCCCCCAACTTCTCGGGGACTGTGGGCGATGTGCGCTCTGCCCACTGACGGGCACCGGAGCCACTCGAGT
GGAATT
